Addgene plasmid #78477: pUCP30T-mKo1
Purpose: Broad range bacterial fluorescence labeling
Depositing lab: Mariette Barbier. Depositing organization: West Virginia University and School of Medicine. Publication: Rainbow Vectors for Broad-Range Bacterial Fluorescence Labeling. Barbier M, Damron FH. PLoS One. 2016 Mar 3;11(3):e0146827. doi: 10.1371/journal.pone.0146827. eCollection 2016. PubMed 26937640.
Backbone
  Vector backbone: pUCP30T
  Vector type: Bacterial Expression
Growth in bacteria
  Bacterial resistance: Gentamicin, 10 μg/mL
  Growth temperature: 37°C
  Growth strain: DH5alpha
  Copy number: High Copy
Gene/Insert
  Gene/Insert name: mKO1 (alt name: mKusabira Orange)
  Species: Fungia coccina
Terms and licenses: Academic/Nonprofit Terms; Industry Terms: Not Available to Industry
How to cite: pUCP30T-mKo1 was a gift from Mariette Barbier (Addgene plasmid # 78477 ; http://n2t.net/addgene:78477 ; RRID:Addgene_78477)
