[The description below was written by a language model from this plasmid's Addgene catalogue record and pLannotate feature annotations shown in this document.]
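Description:
pUCP30T-mKo1 is a bacterial expression plasmid of about 5 kb built on the pUCP30T shuttle backbone and designed for fluorescent labeling of a broad range of bacteria. It carries two replication systems. A high-copy ColE1/pUC-type origin supports propagation in E. coli, and the pRO1600 oriV, together with its cognate Rep protein gene, supports replication in Pseudomonas and related hosts. An incP oriT allows the plasmid to be mobilized by conjugation from a donor strain that supplies the transfer functions, which is useful for recipients that are hard to transform. Selection is by gentamicin resistance, conferred by the aacC1 acetyltransferase gene (GmR), which lies downstream of a class 1 integron Pc promoter. The annotation also picks up partial matches to a β-lactamase coding sequence, an RSF origin and lacI. These appear to be backbone remnants rather than functional elements, and the record lists no ampicillin resistance.

The payload is mKO1 (monomeric Kusabira Orange), an orange fluorescent protein derived from the stony coral Fungia coccina. Its coding sequence sits in the pUC-type polylinker region, directly downstream of the CAP binding site, lac promoter and lac operator, and is followed by leftover MCS sequence and a lacZα fragment. Transcription is therefore apparently driven by the lac promoter. Because only a small fragment of lacI is present, expression would be expected to be largely constitutive in hosts that lack their own lac repressor. The plasmid belongs to a set of colour-variant labeling vectors, and it is typically used to tag bacterial strains for fluorescence microscopy, flow cytometry or mixed-population and infection tracking experiments.
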