Features (pLannotate 1.2.2; 15 found; start..end, strand, type, name):
     72..660     +  rep_origin     ori: high-copy-number ColE1/pMB1/pBR322/pUC origin of replication
    732..840     -  oriT           oriT: incP origin of transfer
    993..1117    +  rep_origin     RSF ori (fragment): Plasmids containing the RSF 1030 origin of replication can be propagated in E. coli cells that contain additional plasmids with compatible origins.
   1119..1211    +  CDS            lacI (fragment): lac repressor; lacI; The lac repressor binds to the lac operator to inhibit transcription in E. coli. This inhibition can be relieved by adding lactose or isopropyl-β-D-thiogalactopyranoside (IPTG).
   1224..1245    +  protein_bind   CAP binding site: CAP binding activates transcription in the presence of cAMP. E. coli catabolite activator protein
   1260..1290    +  promoter       lac promoter: promoter for the E. coli lac operon
   1298..1314    +  protein_bind   lac operator: The lac repressor binds to the lac operator to inhibit transcription in E. coli. This inhibition can be relieved by adding lactose or isopropyl-β-D-thiogalactopyranoside (IPTG). lac repressor encoded by lacI
   1369..2023    +  CDS            Kusabira-Orange (fragment): Kusabira-Orange fluorescent protein (Karasawa et al., 2004)
   2024..2059    +  misc_feature   MCS (fragment): pUC18/19 multiple cloning site
   2062..2209    +  CDS            lacZα (fragment): LacZα fragment of β-galactosidase; lacZ fragment
   2240..3073    -  CDS            pRO1600 Rep: replication protein for the broad-host-range plasmid pRO1600 from Pseudomonas aeruginosa&nbsp
   3087..3438    +  rep_origin     pRO1600 oriV: broad-host-range origin of replication from Pseudomonas aeruginosa plasmid pRO1600; requires the pRO1600 Rep protein for replication (West et al., 1994)
   3479..3507    +  promoter       Pc promoter: intI1 (promoter lies within the coding sequence); class 1 integron promoter
   3696..4229    +  CDS            GmR: gentamycin acetyltransferase; aacC1; confers resistance to gentamycin
   4306..4858    +  CDS            bla(M) (fragment): β-lactamase lacking the signal sequence; bla(M); allows cytosolic expression of β-lactamase
>Addgene plasmid #78477 | pUCP30T-mKo1 | depositor full sequence | sequence record 157911 | pUCP30T-mKo1 sequence 4958 bps
ACCAAAATCCCTTAACGTGAGTTTTCGTTCCACTGAGCGTCAGACCCCGTAGAAAAGATCAAAGGATCTT
CTTGAGATCCTTTTTTTCTGCGCGTAATCTGCTGCTTGCAAACAAAAAAACCACCGCTACCAGCGGTGGT
TTGTTTGCCGGATCAAGAGCTACCAACTCTTTTTCCGAAGGTAACTGGCTTCAGCAGAGCGCAGATACCA
AATACTGTCCTTCTAGTGTAGCCGTAGTTAGGCCACCACTTCAAGAACTCTGTAGCACCGCCTACATACC
TCGCTCTGCTAATCCTGTTACCAGTGGCTGCTGCCAGTGGCGATAAGTCGTGTCTTACCGGGTTGGACTC
AAGACGATAGTTACCGGATAAGGCGCAGCGGTCGGGCTGAACGGGGGGTTCGTGCACACAGCCCAGCTTG
GAGCGAACGACCTACACCGAACTGAGATACCTACAGCGTGAGCTATGAGAAAGCGCCACGCTTCCCGAAG
GGAGAAAGGCGGACAGGTATCCGGTAAGCGGCAGGGTCGGAACAGGAGAGCGCACGAGGGAGCTTCCAGG
GGGAAACGCCTGGTATCTTTATAGTCCTGTCGGGTTTCGCCACCTCTGACTTGAGCGTCGATTTTTGTGA
TGCTCGTCAGGGGGGCGGAGCCTATGGAAAAACGCCAGCAACGCGGCCTTTTTACGGTTCCTGGCCTTTT
GCTGGCCTTTTGCTCACATAAGCTAGCTTATCGGCCAGCCTCGCAGAGCAGGATTCCCGTTGAGCACCGC
CAGGTGCGAATAAGGGACAGTGAAGAAGGAACACCCGCTCGCGGGTGGGCCTACTTCACCTATCCTGCCC
GGCTGACGCCGTTGGATACACCAAGGAAAGTCTACACGAACCCTTTGGCAAAATCCTGTATATCGTGCGA
AAAAGGATGGATATACCGAAAAAATCGCTATAATGACCCCGAAGCAGGGTTATGCAGCGGAAAGTATACC
TTAAGGAATCCCCATGTTCTTTCCTGCGTTATCCCCTGATTCTGTGGATAACCGTATTACCGCCTTTGAG
TGAGCTGATACCGCTCGCCGCAGCCGAACGACCGAGCGCAGCGAGTCAGTGAGCGAGGAAGCGGAAGAGC
GCCCAATACGCAAACCGCCTCTCCCCGCGCGTTGGCCGATTCATTAATGCAGCTGGCACGACAGGTTTCC
CGACTGGAAAGCGGGCAGTGAGCGCAACGCAATTAATGTGAGTTAGCTCACTCATTAGGCACCCCAGGCT
TTACACTTTATGCTTCCGGCTCGTATGTTGTGTGGAATTGTGAGCGGATAACAATTTCACACAGGAAACA
GCTATGACATGATTACGAATTCGGCGCGCCAAGAAGGAGGTGAGTGTGATTAAACCAGAGATGAAGATGA
AGTACTTCATGGACGGCTCCGTCAATGGGCATGAGTTCACAGTTGAAGGTGAAGGCACAGGCAAACCTTA
CGAGGGACATCAAGAGATGACACTACGCGTCACAATGGCCAAGGGCGGGCCAATGCCTTTCTCGTTTGAC
TTAGTGTCACACACGTTCTGTTACGGCCACAGACCTTTTACTAAATATCCAGAAGAGATACCAGACTATT
TCAAACAAGCATTTCCTGAAGGCCTGTCATGGGAAAGGTCGTTGCAGTTCGAAGATGGTGGGTTCGCTGC
CGTCAGTGCGCATATAAGCCTTAGAGGAAACTGCTTCGAGCACAAATCCAAATTTGTTGGGGTTAACTTT
CCTGCCGATGGTCCTGTGATGCAAAACCAAAGTTCTGATTGGGAGCCATCAACCGAGAAAATTACTACCT
GCGACGGAGTTCTGAAGGGTGATGTTACGATGTACCTAAAACTTGCGGGAGGCGGCAATCACAAATGCCA
ATTCAAGACTACTTACAAGGCGGCAAAAAAGATTCTTAAAATGCCACAAAGCCATTTCATCGGGCATCGC
CTCGTCAGGAAAACCGAAGGCAACATTACTGAGCTGGTAGAAGATGCAGTAGCTCATTGCTGAGGATCCT
CTAGAGTCGACCTGCAGGCATGCAAGCTTGGCACTGGCCGTCGTTTTACAACGTCGTGACTGGGAAAACC
CTGGCGTTACCCAACTTAATCGCCTTGCAGCACATCCCCCTTTCGCCAGCTGGCGTAATAGCGAAGAGGC
CCGCACCGATCGCCCTTCCCAACAGTTGCGCAGCCTGAAAGGCAGGCCGGGCCGTGGTGGCCACGGCCTC
TAGGCCAGATCCAGCGGCATCTGGGTTAGTCGAGCGCGGGCCGCTTCCCATGTCTCACCAGGGCGAGCCT
GTTTCGCGATCTCAGCATCTGAAATCTTCCCGGCCTTGCGCTTCGCTGGGGCCTTACCCACCGCCTTGGC
GGGCTTCTTCGGTCCAAAACTGAACAACAGATGTGTGACCTTGCGCCCGGTCTTTCGCTGCGCCCACTCC
ACCTGTAGCGGGCTGTGCTCGTTGATCTGCGTCACGGCTGGATCAAGCACTCGCAACTTGAAGTCCTTGA
TCGAGGGATACCGGCCTTCCAGTTGAAACCACTTTCGCAGCTGGTCAATTTCTATTTCGCGCTGGCCGAT
GCTGTCCCATTGCATGAGCAGCTCGTAAAGCCTGATCGCGTGGGTGCTGTCCATCTTGGCCACGTCAGCC
AAGGCGTATTTGGTGAACTGTTTGGTGAGTTCCGTCAGGTACGGCAGCATGTCTTTGGTGAACCTGAGTT
CTACACGGCCCTCACCCTCCCGGTAGATGATTGTTTGCACCCAGCCGGTAATCATCACACTCGGTCTTTT
CCCCTTGCCATTGGGCTCTTGGGTTAACCGGACTTCCCGCCGTTTCAGGCGCAGGGCCGCTTCTTTGAGC
TGGTTGTAGGAAGATTCGATAGGGACACCCGCCATCGTCGCTATGTCCTCCGCCGTCACTGAATACATCA
CTTCATCGGTGACAGGCTCGCTCCTCTTCACCTGGCTAATACAGGCCAGAACGATCCGCTGTTCCTGAAC
ACTGAGGCGATACGCGGCCTCGACCAGGGCATTGCTTTTGTAAACCATTGGGGGTGAGGCCACGTTCGAC
ATTCCTTGTGTATAAGGGGACACTGTATCTGCGTCCCACAATACAACAAATCCGTCCCTTTACAACAACA
AATCCGTCCCTTCTTAACAACAAATCCGTCCCTTAATGGCAACAAATCCGTCCCTTTTTAAACTCTACAG
GCCACGGATTACGTGGCCTGTAGACGTCCTAAAAGGTTTAAAAGGGAAAAGGAAGAAAAGGGTGGAAACG
CAAAAAACGCACCACTACGTGGCCCCGTTGGGGCCGCATTTGTGCCCCTGAAGGGGCGGGGGAGGCGTCT
GGGCAATCCCCGTTTTACCAGTCCCCTATCGCCGCCTGAGAGGGCGCAGGAAGCGAGTAATCAGGGTATC
GAGGCGGATTCACCCTTGGCGTCCAACCAGCGGCACCAGCGGCGCGAATTGACATAAGCCTGTTCGGTTC
GTAAACTGTAATGCAAGTAGCGTATGCGCTCACGCAACTGGTCCAGAACCTTGACCGAACGCAGCGGTGG
TAACGGCGCAGTGGCGGTTTTCATGGCTTGTTATGACTGTTTTTTTGTACAGTCTATGCCTCGGGCATCC
AAGCAGCAAGCGCGTTACGCCGTGGGTCGATGTTTGATGTTATGGAGCAGCAACGATGTTACGCAGCAGC
AACGATGTTACGCAGCAGGGCAGTCGCCCTAAAACAAAGTTAGGTGGCTCAAGTATGGGCATCATTCGCA
CATGTAGGCTCGGCCCTGACCAAGTCAAATCCATGCGGGCTGCTCTTGATCTTTTCGGTCGTGAGTTCGG
AGACGTAGCCACCTACTCCCAACATCAGCCGGACTCCGATTACCTCGGGAACTTGCTCCGTAGTAAGACA
TTCATCGCGCTTGCTGCCTTCGACCAAGAAGCGGTTGTTGGCGCTCTCGCGGCTTACGTTCTGCCCAGGT
TTGAGCAGCCGCGTAGTGAGATCTATATCTATGATCTCGCAGTCTCCGGCGAGCACCGGAGGCAGGGCAT
TGCCACCGCGCTCATCAATCTCCTCAAGCATGAGGCCAACGCGCTTGGTGCTTATGTGATCTACGTGCAA
GCAGATTACGGTGACGATCCCGCAGTGGCTCTCTATACAAAGTTGGGCATACGGGAAGAAGTGATGCACT
TTGATATCGACCCAAGTACCGCCACCTAACAATTCGTTCAAGCCGAGATCGGCTTCCCGGCCGCGGAGTT
GTTCGGTAAATTGTCACAACGCCGCGGCCAATTCGACTCACCAGTCACAGAAAAGCATCTTACGGATGGC
ATGACAGTAAGAGAATTATGCAGTGCTGCCATAACCATGAGTGATAACACTGCGGCCAACTTACTTCTGA
CAACGATCGGAGGACCGAAGGAGCTAACCGCTTTTTTGCACAACATGGGGGATCATGTAACTCGCCTTGA
TCGTTGGGAACCGGAGCTGAATGAAGCCATACCAAACGACGAGCGTGACACCACGATGCCTGTAGCAATG
GCAACAACGTTGCGCAAACTATTAACTGGCGAACTACTTACTCTAGCTTCCCGGCAACAATTAATAGACT
GGATGGAGGCGGATAAAGTTGCAGGACCACTTCTGCGCTCGGCCCTTCCGGCTGGCTGGTTTATTGCTGA
TAAATCTGGAGCCGGTGAGCGTGGGTCTCGCGGTATCATTGCAGCACTGGGGCCAGATGGTAAGCCCTCC
CGTATCGTAGTTATCTACACGACGGGGAGTCAGGCAACTATGGATGAACGAAATAGACAGATCGCTGAGA
TAGGTGCCTCACTGATTAAGCATTGGTAACTGTCAGACCAAGTTTACTCATATATACTTTAGATTGATTT
AAAACTTCATTTTTAATTTAAAAGGATCTAGGTGAAGATCCTTTTTGATAATCTCATG
