>Addgene plasmid #78477 | pUCP30T-mKo1 | addgene partial sequence | sequence record 149786 | M13pUC-Fwd 5'-CCCAGTCACGACGTTGTAAAACG-3'
CATGCCTGCAGGTCGACTCTAGAGGATCCTCAGCAATGAGCTACTGCATCTTCTACCAGCTCAGTAATGT
TGCCTTCGGTTTTCCTGACGAGGCGATGCCCGATGAAATGGCTTTGTGGCATTTTAAGAATCTTTTTTGC
CGCCTTGTAAGTAGTCTTGAATTGGCATTTGTGATTGCCGCCTCCCGCAAGTTTTAGGTACATCGTAACA
TCACCCTTCAGAACTCCGTCGCAGGTAGTAATTTTCTCGGTTGATGGCTCCCAATCAGAACTTTGGTTTT
GCATCACAGGACCATCGGCAGGAAAGTTAACCCCAACAAATTTGGATTTGTGCTCGAAGCAGTTTCCTCT
AAGGCTTATATGCGCACTGACGGCAGCGAACCCACCATCTTCGAACTGCAACGACCTTTCCCATGACAGG
CCTTCAGGAAATGCTTGTTTGAAATAGTCTGGTATCTCTTCTGGATATTTAGTAAAAGGTCTGTGGCCGT
AACAGAACGTGTGTGACACTAAGTCAAACGAGAAAGGCATTGGCCCGCCCTTGGCCATTGTGACGCGTAG
TGTCATCTCTTGATGTCCCTCGTAAGGTTTGCCTGTGCCTTCACCTTCAACTGTGAACTCATGCCCATTG
ACGGAGCCGTCCATGAAGTACTTCATCTTCATCTCTGGTTTAATCACACTCACCTCCTTCTTGGCGCGCC
GAATTCGTAATCATGTCATAGCTGTTTCCTGTGTGAAATTGTTATCCGCTCACAATTCCACACAACATAC
GAGCCGGAAGCATAAAGTGTAAAGCCTGG
