>Addgene plasmid #78477 | pUCP30T-mKo1 | addgene partial sequence | sequence record 149788 | M13-Rev 5'-CAGGAAACAGCTATGACC-3'
GAAGTACTTCATGGACGGCTCCGTCAATGGGCATGAGTTCACAGTTGAAGGTGAAGGCACAGGCAAACCT
TACGAGGGACATCAAGAGATGACACTACGCGTCACAATGGCCAAGGGCGGGCCAATGCCTTTCTCGTTTG
ACTTAGTGTCACACACGTTCTGTTACGGCCACAGACCTTTTACTAAATATCCAGAAGAGATACCAGACTA
TTTCAAACAAGCATTTCCTGAAGGCCTGTCATGGGAAAGGTCGTTGCAGTTCGAAGATGGTGGGTTCGCT
GCCGTCAGTGCGCATATAAGCCTTAGAGGAAACTGCTTCGAGCACAAATCCAAATTTGTTGGGGTTAACT
TTCCTGCCGATGGTCCTGTGATGCAAAACCAAAGTTCTGATTGGGAGCCATCAACCGAGAAAATTACTAC
CTGCGACGGAGTTCTGAAGGGTGATGTTACGATGTACCTAAAACTTGCGGGAGGCGGCAATCACAAATGC
CAATTCAAGACTACTTACAAGGCGGCAAAAAAGATTCTTAAAATGCCACAAAGCCATTTCATCGGGCATC
GCCTCGTCAGGAAAACCGAAGGCAACATTACTGAGCTGGTAGAAGATGCAGTAGCTCATTGCTGAGGATC
CTCTAGAGTCGACCTGCAGGCATGCAAGCTTGGCACTGGCCGTCGTTTTACAACGTCGTGACTGGGAAAA
CCCTGGCGTTACCCAACTTAATCGCCTTGCAGCACATCC
